>Addgene plasmid #142527 | TFORF0017 | addgene full sequence | sequence record 392712 | Addgene NGS Result
GGCTCCGGTGCCCGTCAGTGGGCAGAGCGCACATCGCCCACAGTCCCCGAGAAGTTGGGGGGAGGGGTCG
GCAATTGAACCGGTGCCTAGAGAAGGTGGCGCGGGGTAAACTGGGAAAGTGATGTCGTGTACTGGCTCCG
CCTTTTTCCCGAGGGTGGGGGAGAACCGTATATAAGTGCAGTAGTCGCCGTGAACGTTCTTTTTCGCAAC
GGGTTTGCCGCCAGAACACAGGTAAGTGCCGTGTGTGGTTCCCGCGGGCCTGGCCTCTTTACGGGTTATG
GCCCTTGCGTGCCTTGAATTACTTCCACCTGGCTGCAGTACGTGATTCTTGATCCCGAGCTTCGGGTTGG
AAGTGGGTGGGAGAGTTCGAGGCCTTGCGCTTAAGGAGCCCCTTCGCCTCGTGCTTGAGTTGAGGCCTGG
CCTGGGCGCTGGGGCCGCCGCGTGCGAATCTGGTGGCACCTTCGCGCCTGTCTCGCTGCTTTCGATAAGT
CTCTAGCCATTTAAAATTTTTGATGACCTGCTGCGACGCTTTTTTTCTGGCAAGATAGTCTTGTAAATGC
GGGCCAAGATCTGCACACTGGTATTTCGGTTTTTGGGGCCGCGGGCGGCGACGGGGCCCGTGCGTCCCAG
CGCACATGTTCGGCGAGGCGGGGCCTGCGAGCGCGGCCACCGAGAATCGGACGGGGGTAGTCTCAAGCTG
GCCGGCCTGCTCTGGTGCCTGGCCTCGCGCCGCCGTGTATCGCCCCGCCCTGGGCGGCAAGGCTGGCCCG
GTCGGCACCAGTTGCGTGAGCGGAAAGATGGCCGCTTCCCGGCCCTGCTGCAGGGAGCTCAAAATGGAGG
ACGCGGCGCTCGGGAGAGCGGGCGGGTGAGTCACCCACACAAAGGAAAAGGGCCTTTCCGTCCTCAGCCG
TCGCTTCATGTGACTCCACGGAGTACCGGGCGCCGTCCAGGCACCTCGATTAGTTCTCGAGCTTTTGGAG
TACGTCGTCTTTAGGTTGGGGGGAGGGGTTTTATGCGATGGAGTTTCCCCACACTGAGTGGGTGGAGACT
GAAGTTAGGCCAGCTTGGCACTTGATGTAATTCTCCTTGGAATTTGCCCTTTTTGAGTTTGGATCTTGGT
TCATTCTCAAGCCTCAGACAGTGGTTCAAAGTTTTTTTCTTCCATTTCAGGTGTCGTGAGGCTAGCACCG
CCACCATGTCCTATCCGCAGGGCTACTTGTACCAGCCGTCCGCCTCGCTGGCGCTCTACTCGTGCCCGGC
GTACAGCACCAGCGTCATTTCGGGGCCCCGCACGGATGAGCTCGGCCGCTCTTCTTCGGGCTCCGCGTTC
TCGCCCTACGCTGGCTCGACTGCCTTCACGGCGCCCTCGCCGGGCTACAACTCGCACCTCCAGTACGGCG
CCGACCCCGCGGCCGCCGCCGCCGCCGCCTTCTCCTCGTACGTGGGCTCTCCCTACGACCACACACCCGG
CATGGCGGGCTCCTTGGGGTACCATCCTTACGCGGCGCCCCTGGGATCGTACCCTTACGGGGACCCAGCG
TACCGGAAGAACGCCACAAGGGACGCCACGGCTACCCTCAAGGCCTGGCTCAACGAGCACCGCAAGAACC
CCTACCCCACCAAGGGCGAGAAGATCATGCTGGCCATCATCACCAAGATGACCCTCACCCAGGTGTCCAC
CTGGTTCGCCAACGCGCGCCGGCGCCTCAAGAAAGAGAATAAAATGACGTGGACGCCGCGGAACCGCAGC
GAGGACGAGGAAGAGGAGGAGAACATTGACCTGGAGAAGAACGACGAGGACGAGCCCCAGAAGCCCGAGG
ACAAGGGCGACCCCGAGGGCCCCGAAGCAGGAGCTGAGCAGAAGGCGGCTTCGGGCTGCGAACGGCTTCA
GGGACCACCCACCCCTGCAGGCAAGGAGACGGAGGGCAGCCTCAGCGACTCGGATTTTAAGGAGCCGCCC
TCGGAGGGCCGCCTCGACGCGCTGCAGGGCCCCCCCCGCACCGGCGGGCCCTCCCCGGCTGGGCCAGCGG
CGGCGCGGCTGGCGGAGGACCCGGCCCCTCACTACCCCGCCGGAGCGCCGGCGCCCGGCCCGCATCCAGC
CGCGGGCGAGGTGCCTCCGGGTCCCGGCGGGCCCTCGGTTATCCATTCGCCGCCTCCGCCGCCGCCTCCT
GCGGTGCTCGCCAAGCCCAAACTGTGGTCTTTGGCAGAGATCGCCACATCGTCGGACAAGGTCAAGGACG
GGGGCGGCGGGAACGAGGGCTCTCCATGCCCACCGTGTCCCGGGCCCATAGCCGGGCAAGCCCTAGGAGG
CAGCCGGGCGTCGCCGGCCCCGGCGCCGTCACGCTCGCCCTCGGCGCAGTGTCCTTTTCCAGGCGGGACG
GTGCTGTCCCGGCCTCTCTACTACACCGCGCCCTTCTATCCCGGCTACACGAACTATGGCTCCTTCGGAC
ACCTTCATGGCCACCCGGGGCCCGGGCCAGGCCCCACAACCGGTCCGGGGTCTCATTTCAATGGATTAAA
CCAGACCGTGTTGAACCGAGCGGACGCTTTGGCTAAAGACCCGAAAATGTTGCGGAGCCAGTCTCAGCTA
GACCTGTGCAAAGACTCTCCCTATGAATTGAAGAAAGGTATGTCCGACATTTAGTAATGAACTAGTCCGT
AACTTGAAAGTATTTCGATTTCTTGGCTTTATATATCTTGTGGAAAGGACGAATCCCGACCGCCCGGATC
GTCCGGACGCGTTAAGTCGACAATCAACCTCTGGATTACAAAATTTGTGAAAGATTGACTGGTATTCTTA
ACTATGTTGCTCCTTTTACGCTATGTGGATACGCTGCTTTAATGCCTTTGTATCATGCTATTGCTTCCCG
TATGGCTTTCATTTTCTCCTCCTTGTATAAATCCTGGTTGCTGTCTCTTTATGAGGAGTTGTGGCCCGTT
GTCAGGCAACGTGGCGTGGTGTGCACTGTGTTTGCTGACGCAACCCCCACTGGTTGGGGCATTGCCACCA
CCTGTCAGCTCCTTTCCGGGACTTTCGCTTTCCCCCTCCCTATTGCCACGGCGGAACTCATCGCCGCCTG
CCTTGCCCGCTGCTGGACAGGGGCTCGGCTGTTGGGCACTGACAATTCCGTGGTGTTGTCGGGGAAATCA
TCGTCCTTTCCTTGGCTGCTCGCCTGTGTTGCCACCTGGATTCTGCGCGGGACGTCCTTCTGCTACGTCC
CTTCGGCCCTCAATCCAGCGGACCTTCCTTCCCGCGGCCTGCTGCCGGCTCTGCGGCCTCTTCCGCGTCT
TCGCCTTCGCCCTCAGACGAGTCGGATCTCCCTTTGGGCCGCCTCCCCGCGTCGACTTTAAGACCAATGA
CTTACAAGGCAGCTGTAGATCTTAGCCACTTTTTAAAAGAAAAGGGGGGACTGGAAGGGCTAATTCACTC
CCAACGAAGACAAGATCTGCTTTTTGCTTGTACTGGGTCTCTCTGGTTAGACCAGATCTGAGCCTGGGAG
CTCTCTGGCTAACTAGGGAACCCACTGCTTAAGCCTCAATAAAGCTTGCCTTGAGTGCTTCAAGTAGTGT
GTGCCCGTCTGTTGTGTGACTCTGGTAACTAGAGATCCCTCAGACCCTTTTAGTCAGTGTGGAAAATCTC
TAGCAGTACGTATAGTAGTTCATGTCATCTTATTATTCAGTATTTATAACTTGCAAAGAAATGAATATCA
GAGAGTGAGAGGAACTTGTTTATTGCAGCTTATAATGGTTACAAATAAAGCAATAGCATCACAAATTTCA
CAAATAAAGCATTTTTTTCACTGCATTCTAGTTGTGGTTTGTCCAAACTCATCAATGTATCTTATCATGT
CTGGCTCTAGCTATCCCGCCCCTAACTCCGCCCATCCCGCCCCTAACTCCGCCCAGTTCCGCCCATTCTC
CGCCCCATGGCTGACTAATTTTTTTTATTTATGCAGAGGCCGAGGCCGCCTCGGCCTCTGAGCTATTCCA
GAAGTAGTGAGGAGGCTTTTTTGGAGGCCTAGGGACGTACCCAATTCGCCCTATAGTGAGTCGTATTACG
CGCGCTCACTGGCCGTCGTTTTACAACGTCGTGACTGGGAAAACCCTGGCGTTACCCAACTTAATCGCCT
TGCAGCACATCCCCCTTTCGCCAGCTGGCGTAATAGCGAAGAGGCCCGCACCGATCGCCCTTCCCAACAG
TTGCGCAGCCTGAATGGCGAATGGG
[124 nt withheld, positions 4226-4349]
C
[91 nt withheld, positions 4351-4441]
A
[49 nt withheld, positions 4443-4491]
CCTTTGACGTTGGAGTCCACGTTCTTT
[37 nt withheld, positions 4519-4555]
ACCCTATCTCGGTCTATTCTTTTGATTTATAAGGGATTTTGCCGATTTCGGCCTATTGGTTAAAAAATGA
GCTGATTTAACAAAAATTTAACGCGAATTTTAACAAAATATTAACGCTTACAATTTAGGTGGCACTTTTC
GGGGAAATGTGCGCGGAACCCCTATTTGTTTATTTTTCTAAATACATTCAAATATGTATCCGCTCATGAG
ACAATAACCCTGATAAATGCTTCAATAATATTGAAAAAGGAAGAGTATGAGTATTCAACATTTCCGTGTC
GCCCTTATTCCCTTTTTTGCGGCATTTTGCCTTCCTGTTTTTGCTCACCCAGAAACGCTGGTGAAAGTAA
AAGATGCTGAAGATCAGTTGGGTGCACGAGTGGGTTACATCGAACTGGATCTCAACAGCGGTAAGATCCT
TGAGAGTTTTCGCCCCGAAGAACGTTTTCCAATGATGAGCACTTTTAAAGTTCTGCTATGTGGCGCGGTA
TTATCCCGTATTGACGCCGGGCAAGAGCAACTCGGTCGCCGCATACACTATTCTCAGAATGACTTGGTTG
AGTACTCACCAGTCACAGAAAAGCATCTTACGGATGGCATGACAGTAAGAGAATTATGCAGTGCTGCCAT
AACCATGAGTGATAACACTGCGGCCAACTTACTTCTGACAACGATCGGAGGACCGAAGGAGCTAACCGCT
TTTTTGCACAACATGGGGGATCATGTAACTCGCCTTGATCGTTGGGAACCGGAGCTGAATGAAGCCATAC
CAAACGACGAGCGTGACACCACGATGCCTGTAGCAATGGCAACAACGTTGCGCAAACTATTAACTGGCGA
ACTACTTACTCTAGCTTCCCGGCAACAATTAATAGACTGGATGGAGGCGGATAAAGTTGCAGGACCACTT
CTGCGCTCGGCCCTTCCGGCTGGCTGGTTTATTGCTGATAAATCTGGAGCCGGTGAGCGTGGGTCTCGCG
GTATCATTGCAGCACTGGGGCCAGATGGTAAGCCCTCCCGTATCGTAGTTATCTACACGACGGGGAGTCA
GGCAACTATGGATGAACGAAATAGACAGATCGCTGAGATAGGTGCCTCACTGATTAAGCATTGGTAACTG
TCAGACCAAGTTTACTCATATATACTTTAGATTGATTTAAAACTTCATTTTTAATTTAAAAGGATCTAGG
TGAAGATCCTTTTTGATAATCTCATGACCAAAATCCCTTAACGTGAGTTTTCGTTCCACTGAGCGTCAGA
CCCCGTAGAAAAGATCAAAGGATCTTCTTGAGATCCTTTTTTTCTGCGCGTAATCTGCTGCTTGCAAACA
AAAAAACCACCGCTACCAGCGGTGGTTTGTTTGCCGGATCAAGAGCTACCAACTCTTTTTCCGAAGGTAA
CTGGCTTCAGCAGAGCGCAGATACCAAATACTGTTCTTCTAGTGTAGCCGTAGTTAGGCCACCACTTCAA
GAACTCTGTAGCACCGCCTACATACCTCGCTCTGCTAATCCTGTTACCAGTGGCTGCTGCCAGTGGCGAT
AAGTCGTGTCTTACCGGGTTGGACTCAAGACGATAGTTACCGGATAAGGCGCAGCGGTCGGGCTGAACGG
GGGGTTCGTGCACACAGCCCAGCTTGGAGCGAACGACCTACACCGAACTGAGATACCTACAGCGTGAGCT
ATGAGAAAGCGCCACGCTTCCCGAAGGGAGAAAGGCGGACAGGTATCCGGTAAGCGGCAGGGTCGGAACA
GGAGAGCGCACGAGGGAGCTTCCAGGGGGAAACGCCTGGTATCTTTATAGTCCTGTCGGGTTTCGCCACC
TCTGACTTGAGCGTCGATTTTTGTGATGCTCGTCAGGGGGGCGGAGCCTATGGAAAAACGCCAGCAACGC
GGCCTTTTTACGGTTCCTGGCCTTTTGCTGGCCTTTTGCTCACATGTTCTTTCCTGCGTTATCCCCTGAT
TCTGTGGATAACCGTATTACCGCCTTTGAGTGAGCTGATACCGCTCGCCGCAGCCGAACGACCGAGCGCA
GCGAGTCAGTGAGCGAGGAAGCGGAAGAGCGCCCAATACGCAAACCGCCTCTCCCCGCGCGTTGGCCGAT
TCATTAATGCAGCTGGCACGACAGGTTTCCCGACTGGAAAGCGGGCAGTGAGCGCAACGCAATTAATGTG
AGTTAGCTCACTCATTAGGCACCCCAGGCTTTACACTTTATGCTTCCGGCTCGTATGTTGTGTGGAATTG
TGAGCGGATAACAATTTCACACAGGAAACAGCTATGACCATGATTACGCCAAGCGCGCAATTAACCCTCA
CTAAAGGGAACAAAAGCTGGAGCTGCAAGCTTAATGTAGTCTTATGCAATACTCTTGTAGTCTTGCAACA
TGGTAACGATGAGTTAGCAACATGCCTTACAAGGAGAGAAAAAGCACCGTGCATGCCGATTGGTGGAAGT
AAGGTGGTACGATCGTGCCTTATTAGGAAGGCAACAGACGGGTCTGACATGGATTGGACGAACCACTGAA
TTGCCGCATTGCAGAGATATTGTATTTAAGTGCCTAGCTCGATACATAAACGGGTCTCTCTGGTTAGACC
AGATCTGAGCCTGGGAGCTCTCTGGCTAACTAGGGAACCCACTGCTTAAGCCTCAATAAAGCTTGCCTTG
AGTGCTTCAAGTAGTGTGTGCCCGTCTGTTGTGTGACTCTGGTAACTAGAGATCCCTCAGACCCTTTTAG
TCAGTGTGGAAAATCTCTAGCAGTGGCGCCCGAACAGGGACTTGAAAGCGAAAGGGAAACCAGAGGAGCT
CTCTCGACGCAGGACTCGGCTTGCTGAAGCGCGCACGGCAAGAGGCGAGGGGCGGCGACTGGTGAGTACG
CCAAAAATTTTGACTAGCGGAGGCTAGAAGGAGAGAGATGGGTGCGAGAGCGTCAGTATTAAGCGGGGGA
GAATTAGATCGCGATGGGAAAAAATTCGGTTAAGGCCAGGGGGAAAGAAAAAATATAAATTAAAACATAT
AGTATGGGCAAGCAGGGAGCTAGAACGATTCGCAGTTAATCCTGGCCTGTTAGAAACATCAGAAGGCTGT
AGACAAATACTGGGACAGCTACAACCATCCCTTCAGACAGGATCAGAAGAACTTAGATCATTATATAATA
CAGTAGCAACCCTCTATTGTGTGCATCAAAGGATAGAGATAAAAGACACCAAGGAAGCTTTAGACAAGAT
AGAGGAAGAGCAAAACAAAAGTAAGACCACCGCACAGCAAGCGGCCGCTGATCTTCAGACCTGGAGGAGG
AGATATGAGGGACAATTGGAGAAGTGAATTATATAAATATAAAGTAGTAAAAATTGAACCATTAGGAGTA
GCACCCACCAAGGCAAAGAGAAGAGTGGTGCAGAGAGAAAAAAGAGCAGTGGGAATAGGAGCTTTGTTCC
TTGGGTTCTTGGGAGCAGCAGGAAGCACTATGGGCGCAGCGTCAATGACGCTGACGGTACAGGCCAGACA
ATTATTGTCTGGTATAGTGCAGCAGCAGAACAATTTGCTGAGGGCTATTGAGGCGCAACAGCATCTGTTG
CAACTCACAGTCTGGGGCATCAAGCAGCTCCAGGCAAGAATCCTGGCTGTGGAAAGATACCTAAAGGATC
AACAGCTCCTGGGGATTTGGGGTTGCTCTGGAAAACTCATTTGCACCACTGCTGTGCCTTGGAATGCTAG
TTGGAGTAATAAATCTCTGGAACAGATTTGGAATCACACGACCTGGATGGAGTGGGACAGAGAAATTAAC
AATTACACAAGCTTAATACACTCCTTAATTGAAGAATCGCAAAACCAGCAAGAAAAGAATGAACAAGAAT
TATTGGAATTAGATAAATGGGCAAGTTTGTGGAATTGGTTTAACATAACAAATTGGCTGTGGTATATAAA
ATTATTCATAATGATAGTAGGAGGCTTGGTAGGTTTAAGAATAGTTTTTGCTGTACTTTCTATAGTGAAT
AGAGTTAGGCAGGGATATTCACCATTATCGTTTCAGACCCACCTCCCAACCCCGAGGGGACCCATGCATT
GCATCTCAATTAGTCAGCAACCAGGTGTGGAAAGTCCCCAGGCTCCCCAGCAGGCAGAAGTATGCAAAGC
ATGCGTCTCAATTAGTCAGCAACCATAGTCCCGCCCCTAACTCCGCCCATCCCGCCCCTAACTCCGCCCA
GTTCCGCCCATTCTCCGCCCCATGGCTGACTAATTTTTTTTATTTATGCAGAGGCCGAGGCCGCCTCGGC
CTCTGAGCTATTCCAGAAGTAGTGAGGAGGCTTTTTTGGAGGCCTAGGCTTTTGCAAAAAGCTTTCTAGA
GGTACCACCGGAGCTTACCATGACCGAGTACAAGCCCACGGTGCGCCTCGCCACCCGCGACGACGTCCCC
AGGGCCGTACGCACCCTCGCCGCCGCGTTCGCCGACTACCCCGCCACGCGCCACACCGTCGATCCGGACC
GCCACATCGAGCGGGTCACCGAGCTGCAAGAACTCTTCCTCACGCGCGTCGGGCTCGACATCGGCAAGGT
GTGGGTCGCGGACGACGGCGCCGCCGTGGCGGTCTGGACCACGCCGGAGAGCGTCGAAGCGGGGGCGGTG
TTCGCCGAGATCGGCCCGCGCATGGCCGAGTTGAGCGGTTCCCGGCTGGCCGCGCAGCAACAGATGGAAG
GCCTCCTGGCGCCGCACCGGCCCAAGGAGCCCGCGTGGTTCCTGGCCACCGTCGGCGTCTCGCCCGACCA
CCAGGGCAAGGGTCTGGGCAGCGCCGTCGTGCTCCCCGGAGTGGAGGCGGCCGAGCGCGCCGGGGTGCCC
GCCTTCCTGGAGACCTCCGCGCCCCGCAACCTCCCCTTCTACGAGCGGCTCGGCTTCACCGTCACCGCCG
ACGTCGAGGTGCCCGAAGGACCGCGCACCTGGTGCATGACCCGCAAGCCCGGTGCCAGTTAACGAATTCT
AGATCTTGAGACAAATGGCAGTATTCATCCACAATTTTAAAAGAAAAGGGGGGATTGGGGGGTACAGTGC
AGGGGAAAGAATAGTAGACATAATAGCAACAGACATACAAACTAAAGAATTACAAAAACAAATTACAAAA
ATTCAAAATTTTCGGGTTTATTACAGGGACAGCAGAGATCCACTTTGGCGCCGGCTCGAGGCCTGCAGGT
GCAAAGATGGATAAAGTTTTAAACAGAGAGGAATCTTTGCAGCTAATGGACCTTCTAGGTCTTGAAAGGA
GTGGGAATT
Features (pLannotate 1.2.2; 31 found; start..end, strand, type, name):
      1..1179    +  promoter       EF-1α promoter: strong constitutive promoter for human elongation factor EF-1α
   1196..2641    +  CDS            IRX5: IRX5_HUMAN - Also known as IRX2A, IRXB2. Experimental evidence at protein level: Swiss-Prot protein existence level 1. Establishes the cardiac repolarization gradient by its repressive actions on the KCND2 potassium-channel gene. Required for retinal cone bipolar cell differentiation. May regulate contrast adaptation in the retina and control specific aspects of visual function in circuits of the mammalian retina (By similarity). Could be involved in the regulation of both the cell cycle and apoptosis in prostate cancer cells. Involved in craniofacial and gonadal development. Modulates the mig
   2657..2710    +  promoter       U6 promoter (fragment): RNA polymerase III promoter for human U6 snRNA
   2752..3340    +  misc_feature   WPRE: woodchuck hepatitis virus posttranscriptional regulatory element
   3391..3410    +  misc_feature   cPPT/CTS (fragment): central polypurine tract and central termination sequence of HIV-1
   3412..3645    +  LTR            3' LTR (ΔU3): self-inactivating 3' long terminal repeat (LTR) from HIV-1
   3723..3844    +  polyA_signal   SV40 poly(A) signal: SV40 polyadenylation signal
   3884..4019    +  rep_origin     SV40 ori: SV40 origin of replication
   4040..4058    -  promoter       T7 promoter: promoter for bacteriophage T7 RNA polymerase
   4066..4221    +  CDS            lacZα (fragment): LacZα fragment of β-galactosidase; lacZ fragment
   4226..4654    +  rep_origin     f1 ori (sequence partly withheld): f1 bacteriophage origin of replication; arrow indicates direction of (+) strand synthesis
   4707..4811    +  promoter       AmpR promoter: bla
   4812..5672    +  CDS            AmpR: β-lactamase; bla; confers resistance to ampicillin, carbenicillin, and related antibiotics
   5843..6431    +  rep_origin     ori: high-copy-number ColE1/pMB1/pBR322/pUC origin of replication
   6614..6706    +  CDS            lacI (fragment): lac repressor; lacI; The lac repressor binds to the lac operator to inhibit transcription in E. coli. This inhibition can be relieved by adding lactose or isopropyl-β-D-thiogalactopyranoside (IPTG).
   6719..6740    +  protein_bind   CAP binding site: CAP binding activates transcription in the presence of cAMP. E. coli catabolite activator protein
   6755..6785    +  promoter       lac promoter: promoter for the E. coli lac operon
   6793..6809    +  protein_bind   lac operator: The lac repressor binds to the lac operator to inhibit transcription in E. coli. This inhibition can be relieved by adding lactose or isopropyl-β-D-thiogalactopyranoside (IPTG). lac repressor encoded by lacI
   6854..6872    +  promoter       T3 promoter: promoter for bacteriophage T3 RNA polymerase
   6900..7126    +  promoter       RSV promoter: Rous sarcoma virus enhancer/promoter
   7127..7307    +  LTR            5' LTR (truncated): truncated 5' long terminal repeat (LTR) from HIV-1
   7354..7479    +  misc_feature   HIV-1 Ψ: packaging signal of human immunodeficiency virus type 1
   7463..7826    +  CDS            HIV-1 gag (fragment): gag protein from human immunodeficiency virus 1; gag
   7972..8205    +  misc_feature   RRE: The Rev response element (RRE) of HIV-1 allows for Rev-dependent mRNA export from the nucleus to the cytoplasm.
   8582..8608    +  CDS            Rev (fragment): human immunodeficiency virus 1 (HIV-1) Rev protein; rev; enhances nuclear export of unspliced and incompletely spliced viral mRNAs
   8615..8638    +  promoter       SV40 promoter (fragment): SV40 early promoter
   8639..8710    +  promoter       SV40 promoter (fragment): SV40 enhancer and early promoter
   8734..8869    +  rep_origin     SV40 ori: SV40 origin of replication
   8915..9511    +  CDS            PuroR (fragment): puromycin N-acetyltransferase; pac from Streptomyces; confers resistance to puromycin
   9560..9677    +  misc_feature   cPPT/CTS: central polypurine tract and central termination sequence of HIV-1
   9742..9808    +  CDS            small t antigen (fragment): SV40 (simian virus 40) small t antigen
