[The description below was written by a language model from this plasmid's Addgene catalogue record and pLannotate feature annotations shown in this document.]
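Description:
TFORF0017 is a lentiviral mammalian expression plasmid built on the pLX_TRC317 backbone that carries the human IRX5 open reading frame, an Iroquois-family homeobox transcription factor. It belongs to a barcoded transcription factor ORF collection: each clone pairs a synthesized ORF with a unique 24-bp barcode, so that the overexpressed factor can be identified by sequencing in pooled screens. In bacteria the plasmid replicates from a high-copy ColE1/pUC-type origin and is selected with ampicillin through the β-lactamase gene. An f1 origin and remnants of a lac/T7/T3 cloning region are also present. The depositor warns that the plasmid can recombine, which is common for LTR-containing vectors.

The transfer cassette has a third-generation, self-inactivating layout. An RSV promoter fused to a truncated HIV-1 5' LTR drives genomic RNA production in packaging cells, followed by the Ψ packaging signal, a partial gag sequence and the RRE for Rev-dependent export. Downstream, an SV40 early promoter drives a puromycin N-acetyltransferase gene for selecting transduced cells, and a cPPT/CTS element aids nuclear import of the viral genome. The strong constitutive EF-1α promoter then expresses IRX5. WPRE follows to enhance transcript stability and expression, ahead of the ΔU3 3' LTR and an SV40 polyadenylation signal. The barcode is not annotated in the feature table. A short U6 promoter fragment annotated between the ORF and WPRE may be part of a primer-binding or barcode-flanking region, but the record does not say so. The construct is intended for stable IRX5 overexpression, individually or in pooled differentiation screens.
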