Addgene plasmid #142527: TFORF0017
Purpose: Lentiviral vector for overexpressing transcription factor ORFs with unique 24-bp barcodes. Barcodes facilitate identification of transcription factors in pooled screens.
Depositing lab: Feng Zhang. Depositing organization: Broad Institute. Publication: A transcription factor atlas of directed differentiation. Joung J, Ma S, Tay T, Geiger-Schuller KR, Kirchgatterer PC, Verdine VK, Guo B, Arias-Garcia MA, Allen WE, Singh A, Kuksenko O, Abudayyeh OO, Gootenberg JS, Fu Z, Macrae RK, Buenrostro JD, Regev A, Zhang F. Cell. 2023 Jan 5;186(1):209-229.e26. doi: 10.1016/j.cell.2022.11.026. PubMed 36608654.
Backbone
  Vector backbone: pLX_TRC317
  Backbone manufacturer: Broad Institute Genetic Perturbation Platform
  Backbone size w/o insert (bp): 8264
  Vector type: Mammalian Expression, Lentiviral
  Selectable markers: Puromycin
Growth in bacteria
  Bacterial resistance: Ampicillin, 100 μg/mL
  Growth temperature: 37°C
  Growth strain: NEB Stable
  Copy number: High Copy
Gene/Insert
  Gene/Insert name: IRX5
  Species: H. sapiens (human)
  Insert size (bp): 1550
  Entrez Gene: IRX5 (a.k.a. HMMS, IRX-2a, IRXB2)
  Promoter: EF1a
  Cloning method: Unknown
  Sequencing primers: 5′ GGGTGGAGACTGAAGTTAGGCCAG; 3′ CACATAGCGTAAAAGGAGCAACATAG
Terms and licenses: Academic/Nonprofit Terms; Industry Terms: Not Available to Industry
Depositor comments: NM_001252197,ENST00000320990 . The transcription factor ORF portion of this plasmid was synthesized by Genewiz. Please test multiple small colonies in case of plasmid recombination. To make this collection available in a timely manner, a portion of this collection was not fully sequenced by Addgene. If an Addgene verified full plasmid sequence is not available, please contact us prior to placing an order to request the full sequence.
How to cite: TFORF0017 was a gift from Feng Zhang (Addgene plasmid # 142527 ; http://n2t.net/addgene:142527 ; RRID:Addgene_142527)
