>Addgene plasmid #142527 | TFORF0017 | depositor partial sequence | sequence record 279719 | Insert
ACCGCCACCATGTCCTATCCGCAGGGCTACTTGTACCAGCCGTCCGCCTCGCTGGCGCTCTACTCGTGCC
CGGCGTACAGCACCAGCGTCATTTCGGGGCCCCGCACGGATGAGCTCGGCCGCTCTTCTTCGGGCTCCGC
GTTCTCGCCCTACGCTGGCTCGACTGCCTTCACGGCGCCCTCGCCGGGCTACAACTCGCACCTCCAGTAC
GGCGCCGACCCCGCGGCCGCCGCCGCCGCCGCCTTCTCCTCGTACGTGGGCTCTCCCTACGACCACACAC
CCGGCATGGCGGGCTCCTTGGGGTACCATCCTTACGCGGCGCCCCTGGGATCGTACCCTTACGGGGACCC
AGCGTACCGGAAGAACGCCACAAGGGACGCCACGGCTACCCTCAAGGCCTGGCTCAACGAGCACCGCAAG
AACCCCTACCCCACCAAGGGCGAGAAGATCATGCTGGCCATCATCACCAAGATGACCCTCACCCAGGTGT
CCACCTGGTTCGCCAACGCGCGCCGGCGCCTCAAGAAAGAGAATAAAATGACGTGGACGCCGCGGAACCG
CAGCGAGGACGAGGAAGAGGAGGAGAACATTGACCTGGAGAAGAACGACGAGGACGAGCCCCAGAAGCCC
GAGGACAAGGGCGACCCCGAGGGCCCCGAAGCAGGAGCTGAGCAGAAGGCGGCTTCGGGCTGCGAACGGC
TTCAGGGACCACCCACCCCTGCAGGCAAGGAGACGGAGGGCAGCCTCAGCGACTCGGATTTTAAGGAGCC
GCCCTCGGAGGGCCGCCTCGACGCGCTGCAGGGCCCCCCCCGCACCGGCGGGCCCTCCCCGGCTGGGCCA
GCGGCGGCGCGGCTGGCGGAGGACCCGGCCCCTCACTACCCCGCCGGAGCGCCGGCGCCCGGCCCGCATC
CAGCCGCGGGCGAGGTGCCTCCGGGTCCCGGCGGGCCCTCGGTTATCCATTCGCCGCCTCCGCCGCCGCC
TCCTGCGGTGCTCGCCAAGCCCAAACTGTGGTCTTTGGCAGAGATCGCCACATCGTCGGACAAGGTCAAG
GACGGGGGCGGCGGGAACGAGGGCTCTCCATGCCCACCGTGTCCCGGGCCCATAGCCGGGCAAGCCCTAG
GAGGCAGCCGGGCGTCGCCGGCCCCGGCGCCGTCACGCTCGCCCTCGGCGCAGTGTCCTTTTCCAGGCGG
GACGGTGCTGTCCCGGCCTCTCTACTACACCGCGCCCTTCTATCCCGGCTACACGAACTATGGCTCCTTC
GGACACCTTCATGGCCACCCGGGGCCCGGGCCAGGCCCCACAACCGGTCCGGGGTCTCATTTCAATGGAT
TAAACCAGACCGTGTTGAACCGAGCGGACGCTTTGGCTAAAGACCCGAAAATGTTGCGGAGCCAGTCTCA
GCTAGACCTGTGCAAAGACTCTCCCTATGAATTGAAGAAAGGTATGTCCGACATTTAGTAATGAACTAGT
CCGTAACTTGAAAGTATTTCGATTTCTTGGCTTTATATATCTTGTGGAAAGGACGAATCCCGACCGCCCG
GATCGTCCGG
