>Addgene plasmid #142527 | TFORF0017 | depositor partial sequence | sequence record 279720 | Barcode
ATCCCGACCGCCCGGATCGTCCGG
